>Addgene plasmid #243845 | pBSKa2_Stuffer1 | addgene full sequence | sequence record 492179 | Addgene NGS Result
CGTCTCAGTCAGGAGCGACTGATGAGCAGACTAGTCGCTTGAGACGAAGCTTGACACGGTTATCCACAGA
ATCAGGGGATAACGCAGGAAAGAACATGTGAGCAAAAGGCCAGCAAAAGGCCAGGAACCGTAAAAAGGCC
GCGTTGCTGGCGTTTTTCCATAGGCTCCGCCCCCCTGACGAGCATCACAAAAATCGACGCTCAAGTCAGA
GGTGGCGAAACCCGACAGGACTATAAAGATACCAGGCGTTTCCCCCTGGAAGCTCCCTCGTGCGCTCTCC
TGTTCCGACCCTGCCGCTTACCGGATACCTGTCCGCCTTTCTCCCTTCGGGAAGCGTGGCGCTTTCTCAT
AGCTCACGCTGTAGGTATCTCAGTTCGGTGTAGGTCGTTCGCTCCAAGCTGGGCTGTGTGCACGAACCCC
CCGTTCAGCCCGACCGCTGCGCCTTATCCGGTAACTATCGTCTTGAGTCCAACCCGGTAAGACACGACTT
ATCGCCACTGGCAGCAGCCACTGGTAACAGGATTAGCAGAGCGAGGTATGTAGGCGGTGCTACAGAGTTC
TTGAAGTGGTGGCCTAACTACGGCTACACTAGAAGAACAGTATTTGGTATCTGCGCTCTGCTGAAGCCAG
TTACCTTCGGAAAAAGAGTTGGTAGCTCTTGATCCGGCAAACAAACCACCGCTGGTAGCGGTGGTTTTTT
TGTTTGCAAGCAGCAGATTACGCGCAGAAAAAAAGGATCTCAAGAAGATCCTTTGATCTTTTCTACGGGG
TCTGACGCTCAGTGGAACGAAAACTCACGTTAAGGGATTTTGGTCATGAGATTATCAAAAAGGATCTTCA
CCTAGATCCTTTTGTGATGATCGGCACGTAAGAGGTTCCAACTTTCACCATAATGAAATAAGATCACTAC
CGGGCGTATTTTTTGAGTTATCGAGATTTTCAGGAGCTAAGGAAGCTAAAATGAGCCATATTCAACGGGA
AACGTCTTGCTCAAGGCCGCGATTAAATTCCAACATGGATGCTGATTTATATGGGTATAAATGGGCTCGC
GATAATGTCGGGCAATCAGGTGCGACAATCTACCGATTGTATGGGAAGCCCGATGCGCCAGAGTTGTTTC
TGAAACATGGCAAAGGTAGCGTTGCCAATGATGTTACAGATGAGATGGTCAGACTAAACTGGCTGACGGA
ATTTATGCCTCTTCCGACCATCAAGCATTTTATCCGTACTCCTGATGATGCATGGTTACTCACCACTGCG
ATCCCAGGGAAAACAGCATTCCAGGTATTAGAAGAATATCCTGATTCAGGTGAAAATATTGTTGATGCGC
TGGCAGTGTTCCTGCGCCGGTTGCATTCGATTCCTGTTTGTAATTGTCCTTTTAACAGCGATCGCGTATT
TCGACTCGCTCAGGCGCAATCACGAATGAATAACGGTTTGGTTGATGCGAGTGATTTTGATGACGAGCGT
AATGGCTGGCCTGTTGAACAAGTCTGGAAAGAAATGCATAAACTTTTGCCATTCTCACCGGATTCAGTAG
TCACTCATGGTGATTTCTCACTTGATAACCTTATTTTTGACGAGGGGAAATTAATAGGTTGTATTGATGT
TGGACGAGTCGGAATCGCAGACCGATACCAGGATCTTGCCATCCTATGGAACTGCCTCGGTGAGTTTTCT
CCTTCATTACAGAAACGGCTTTTTCAAAAATATGGTATTGATAATCCTGATATGAATAAATTGCAGTTTC
ATTTGATGCTCGATGAGTTTTTCTGATTTTTTTTAAGGCAGTTATTGGTGCCCTTAAACGCCTGGTTGCT
ACGCCTGAATAAGTGATAATAAGCGGATGAATGGCAGAAATTCGATGATAAGCTGTCAAACATGATGT
[125 nt withheld, positions 1889-2013]
C
[91 nt withheld, positions 2015-2105]
AGGGTGATGGTTCACGTAGTGGGCCAGCGCCCTGATAGACGGTTTTTCGCCCTTTGACGTTGGAGTCCAC
GTTCTTT
[37 nt withheld, positions 2183-2219]
ACCCTATCTCGGTCTATTCTTTTGATTTATAAGGGATTTTGCCGATTTCGGCCTATTGGTTAAAAAATGA
GCTGATTTAACAAAAATTTAACGCGAATTTTAACAAAATATTAACGCTTACAATTTTAACAAGCTT
Features (pLannotate 1.2.2; 5 found; start..end, strand, type, name):
    155..743     -  rep_origin     ori: high-copy-number ColE1/pMB1/pBR322/pUC origin of replication
    858..960     +  promoter       cat promoter: promoter of the E. coli cat gene encoding chloramphenicol acetyltransferase
    961..1774    +  CDS            KanR (fragment): aminoglycoside phosphotransferase; aph(3')-Ia; confers resistance to kanamycin in bacteria or G418 (Geneticin®) in eukaryotes
   1862..1879    -  promoter       tet promoter (fragment): E. coli promoter for tetracycline efflux protein gene
   1890..2345    +  rep_origin     f1 ori (sequence partly withheld): f1 bacteriophage origin of replication; arrow indicates direction of (+) strand synthesis
