[The description below was written by a language model from this plasmid's Addgene catalogue record and pLannotate feature annotations shown in this document.]
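Description:
pBSKa2_Stuffer1 is a small (about 2.4 kb) bacterial plasmid from a GoldenBraid2.0 toolkit adapted for E. coli and other enteric bacteria. It is built on a pBSK backbone configured as an alpha-level GoldenBraid destination vector (the "a2" in the name indicating the alpha2 position). Rather than a functional gene, it carries a 20 bp synthetic sequence, Stuffer1, inserted by Golden Gate cloning. In the GoldenBraid scheme, alpha-level vectors hold complete transcription units, which are then joined pairwise into omega-level vectors and iteratively back again. This stuffer stands in for a full transcription unit, so it can occupy a slot in a binary assembly when only one real unit needs to be moved to the next level or when an empty position is wanted as a placeholder or control.

The annotated features are almost entirely backbone. A high-copy ColE1/pUC-type origin provides replication in E. coli, consistent with the recorded high copy number. An aph(3')-Ia kanamycin resistance gene, annotated as a fragment and lying directly downstream of a cat gene promoter, provides selection. An f1 bacteriophage origin is also present, a common legacy element of pBluescript-type backbones that permits single-stranded DNA production with helper phage. A short fragment of a tet promoter is annotated next to it and is probably a backbone remnant. The stuffer itself and the flanking type IIS restriction sites that define GoldenBraid assembly are too short to have been picked up by the automated annotation. Their exact positions are therefore not given in the record, and no promoter, coding sequence or terminator is recorded for the insert.
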