Addgene plasmid #243845: pBSKa2_Stuffer1
Purpose: GoldenBraid2.0 Full transcription unit stuffer in an alpha-level cloning vector.
Depositing lab: Christophe Herman. Depositing organization: Baylor College of Medicine. Publication: GoldenBraid2.0 E. coli: a comprehensive and characterized toolkit for enterics. Cooke MB, Welch KT, Ramirez LD, Wen AX, Marciano DC, Herman C. Synth Biol (Oxf). 2025 Aug 14;10(1):ysaf015. doi: 10.1093/synbio/ysaf015. eCollection 2025. PubMed 40927394.
Backbone
  Vector backbone: pBSK
  Vector type: Bacterial Expression
Growth in bacteria
  Bacterial resistance: Kanamycin, 50 μg/mL
  Growth temperature: 37°C
  Growth strain: DH5alpha
  Copy number: High Copy
Gene/Insert
  Gene/Insert name: Stuffer1
  Species: Synthetic
  Insert size (bp): 20
  Cloning method: Golden Gate
Terms and licenses: Academic/Nonprofit Terms; Industry Terms: Not Available to Industry
How to cite: pBSKa2_Stuffer1 was a gift from Christophe Herman (Addgene plasmid # 243845 ; http://n2t.net/addgene:243845 ; RRID:Addgene_243845)
